>Addgene plasmid #231771 | pCMV-mGold2s-Tubulin-C-18 | addgene full sequence | sequence record 463847 | Addgene NGS Result
CGTTACATAACTTACGGTAAATGGCCCGCCTGGCTGACCGCCCAACGACCCCCGCCCATTGACGTCAATA
ATGACGTATGTTCCCATAGTAACGCCAATAGGGACTTTCCATTGACGTCAATGGGTGGAGTATTTACGGT
AAACTGCCCACTTGGCAGTACATCAAGTGTATCATATGCCAAGTACGCCCCCTATTGACGTCAATGACGG
TAAATGGCCCGCCTGGCATTATGCCCAGTACATGACCTTATGGGACTTTCCTACTTGGCAGTACATCTAC
GTATTAGTCATCGCTATTACCATGGTGATGCGGTTTTGGCAGTACATCAATGGGCGTGGATAGCGGTTTG
ACTCACGGGGATTTCCAAGTCTCCACCCCATTGACGTCAATGGGAGTTTGTTTTGGCACCAAAATCAACG
GGACTTTCCAAAATGTCGTAACAACTCCGCCCCATTGACGCAAATGGGCGGTAGGCGTGTACGGTGGGAG
GTCTATATAAGCAGAGCTGGTTTAGTGAACCGTCAGATCCGCTAGCGCTACCGGTCGCCACCATGGCGAG
CAAGGGCGAGGAGCTGTTCACCGGGGTGGTGCCCATCCTGGTCGAGCTGGACGGCGACATAAACGGCCAC
AAGTTCAGCGTGTCCGGCGAGGGCGAGGGCGATGCCACCTACGGCAAGCTGACCCTGAAGTTCATCTGCA
CCACCGGCAAGCTGCCCGTGCCCTGGCCCACCCTCGTGACCAGCCTGGGCTACGGCCTGCAGTGCTTCGC
CCGCTACCCCGACAACATGAAGCGGCACGACTTCTTCAAGTCCGCCATGCCCGAAGGCTACGTCCAGGAG
CGCACCATCTTCTTCGAGGACGACGGCAACTACAAGACCCGCGCCGAGGTGAAGTTTGAGGGCGGCACCC
TGGTGAACCGCGTCGAGCTGAAGGGCATCGACTTCAAGGAGGACGGCAACATCCTGGGGCACAAGCTGGA
GTACAACTACAACTGCCACAACGTCTTTATCACCGCCGACAGGCAGCAGAACGGCATCAAGGTCAACTTC
AAGATCCGCCACAACATCGAGGTCGGCGGCGTGCAGCTCGCCGACCACTACCAGCAGAACACCCCCATCG
GCGACGGCCCCGTGCTGCTGCCCGACAACCACTACCTGAGCTACCAGTCCAAGCTGAGCAAAGACCCCAA
CGAGAAGCGCGATCACATGGTCCTGCTGGAGTTCGTGACCGCCGCCGGGATCACTCTCAGCATGGACGAG
CTGTACAAGTCCGGACTCAGATCTGGCAGCGGTGGAGGCAGCGCATCCGGCGGAAGCGGAAGCGTGCGTG
AGTGCATCTCCATCCACGTTGGCCAGGCTGGTGTCCAGATTGGCAATGCCTGCTGGGAGCTCTACTGCCT
GGAACACGGCATCCAGCCCGATGGCCAGATGCCAAGTGACAAGACCATTGGGGGAGGAGATGACTCCTTC
AACACCTTCTTCAGTGAGACGGGCGCTGGCAAGCACGTGCCCCGGGCTGTGTTTGTAGACTTGGAACCCA
CAGTCATTGATGAAGTTCGCACTGGCACCTACCGCCAGCTCTTCCACCCTGAGCAGCTCATCACAGGCAA
GGAAGATGCTGCCAATAACTATGCCCGAGGGCACTACACCATTGGCAAGGAGATCATTGACCTTGTGTTG
GACCGAATTCGCAAGCTGGCTGACCAGTGCACCGGTCTTCAGGGCTTCTTGGTTTTCCACAGCTTTGGTG
GGGGAACTGGTTCTGGGTTCACCTCCCTGCTCATGGAACGTCTCTCAGTTGATTATGGCAAGAAGTCCAA
GCTGGAGTTCTCCATTTACCCAGCACCCCAGGTTTCCACAGCTGTAGTTGAGCCCTACAACTCCATCCTC
ACCACCCACACCACCCTGGAGCACTCTGATTGTGCCTTCATGGTAGACAATGAGGCCATCTATGACATCT
GTCGTAGAAACCTCGATATCGAGCGCCCAACCTACACTAACCTTAACCGCCTTATTAGCCAGATTGTGTC
CTCCATCACTGCTTCCCTGAGATTTGATGGAGCCCTGAATGTTGACCTGACAGAATTCCAGACCAACCTG
GTGCCCTACCCCCGCATCCACTTCCCTCTGGCCACATATGCCCCTGTCATCTCTGCTGAGAAAGCCTACC
ATGAACAGCTTTCTGTAGCAGAGATCACCAATGCTTGCTTTGAGCCAGCCAACCAGATGGTGAAATGTGA
CCCTCGCCATGGTAAATACATGGCTTGCTGCCTGTTGTACCGTGGTGACGTGGTTCCCAAAGATGTCAAT
GCTGCCATTGCCACCATCAAAACCAAGCGCAGCATCCAGTTTGTGGATTGGTGCCCCACTGGCTTCAAGG
TTGGCATCAACTACCAGCCTCCCACTGTGGTGCCTGGTGGAGACCTGGCCAAGGTACAGAGAGCTGTGTG
CATGCTGAGCAACACCACAGCCATTGCTGAGGCCTGGGCTCGCCTGGACCACAAGTTTGACCTGATGTAT
GCCAAGCGTGCCTTTGTTCACTGGTACGTGGGTGAGGGGATGGAGGAAGGCGAGTTTTCAGAGGCCCGTG
AAGATATGGCTGCCCTTGAGAAGGATTATGAGGAGGTTGGTGTGGATTCTGTTGAAGGAGAGGGTGAGGA
AGAAGGAGAGGAATACTAAGGATCCACCGGATCTAGATAACTGATCATAATCAGCCATACCACATTTGTA
GAGGTTTTACTTGCTTTAAAAAACCTCCCACACCTCCCCCTGAACCTGAAACATAAAATGAATGCAATTG
TTGTTGTTAACTTGTTTATTGCAGCTTATAATGGTTACAAATAAAGCAATAGCATCACAAATTTCACAAA
TAAAGCATTTTTTTCACTGCATTCTAGTTGTGGTTTGTCCAAACTCATCAATGTATCTTAACGCGTAAAT
TGTAAGCGTTAATATTTTGTTAAAATTCGCGTTAAATTTTTGTTAAATCAGCTCATTTTTTAACCAATAG
GCCGAAATCGGCAAAATCCCTTATAAATCAAAAGAATAGACCGAGATAGGGT
[37 nt withheld, positions 3063-3099]
AAAGAACGTGGACTCCAACGTCAAAGG
[49 nt withheld, positions 3127-3175]
T
[91 nt withheld, positions 3177-3267]
G
[124 nt withheld, positions 3269-3392]
CAGGTGGCACTTTTCGGGGAAATGTGCGCGGAACCCCTATTTGTTTATTTTTCTAAATACATTCAAATAT
GTATCCGCTCATGAGACAATAACCCTGATAAATGCTTCAATAATATTGAAAAAGGAAGAGTCCTGAGGCG
GAAAGAACCAGCTGTGGAATGTGTGTCAGTTAGGGTGTGGAAAGTCCCCAGGCTCCCCAGCAGGCAGAAG
TATGCAAAGCATGCATCTCAATTAGTCAGCAACCAGGTGTGGAAAGTCCCCAGGCTCCCCAGCAGGCAGA
AGTATGCAAAGCATGCATCTCAATTAGTCAGCAACCATAGTCCCGCCCCTAACTCCGCCCATCCCGCCCC
TAACTCCGCCCAGTTCCGCCCATTCTCCGCCCCATGGCTGACTAATTTTTTTTATTTATGCAGAGGCCGA
GGCCGCCTCGGCCTCTGAGCTATTCCAGAAGTAGTGAGGAGGCTTTTTTGGAGGCCTAGGCTTTTGCAAA
GATCGATCAAGAGACAGGATGAGGATCGTTTCGCATGATTGAACAAGATGGATTGCACGCAGGTTCTCCG
GCCGCTTGGGTGGAGAGGCTATTCGGCTATGACTGGGCACAACAGACAATCGGCTGCTCTGATGCCGCCG
TGTTCCGGCTGTCAGCGCAGGGGCGCCCGGTTCTTTTTGTCAAGACCGACCTGTCCGGTGCCCTGAATGA
ACTGCAAGACGAGGCAGCGCGGCTATCGTGGCTGGCCACGACGGGCGTTCCTTGCGCAGCTGTGCTCGAC
GTTGTCACTGAAGCGGGAAGGGACTGGCTGCTATTGGGCGAAGTGCCGGGGCAGGATCTCCTGTCATCTC
ACCTTGCTCCTGCCGAGAAAGTATCCATCATGGCTGATGCAATGCGGCGGCTGCATACGCTTGATCCGGC
TACCTGCCCATTCGACCACCAAGCGAAACATCGCATCGAGCGAGCACGTACTCGGATGGAAGCCGGTCTT
GTCGATCAGGATGATCTGGACGAAGAGCATCAGGGGCTCGCGCCAGCCGAACTGTTCGCCAGGCTCAAGG
CGAGCATGCCCGACGGCGAGGATCTCGTCGTGACCCATGGCGATGCCTGCTTGCCGAATATCATGGTGGA
AAATGGCCGCTTTTCTGGATTCATCGACTGTGGCCGGCTGGGTGTGGCGGACCGCTATCAGGACATAGCG
TTGGCTACCCGTGATATTGCTGAAGAGCTTGGCGGCGAATGGGCTGACCGCTTCCTCGTGCTTTACGGTA
TCGCCGCTCCCGATTCGCAGCGCATCGCCTTCTATCGCCTTCTTGACGAGTTCTTCTGAGCGGGACTCTG
GGGTTCGAAATGACCGACCAAGCGACGCCCAACCTGCCATCACGAGATTTCGATTCCACCGCCGCCTTCT
ATGAAAGGTTGGGCTTCGGAATCGTTTTCCGGGACGCCGGCTGGATGATCCTCCAGCGCGGGGATCTCAT
GCTGGAGTTCTTCGCCCACCCTAGGGGGAGGCTAACTGAAACACGGAAGGAGACAATACCGGAAGGAACC
CGCGCTATGACGGCAATAAAAAGACAGAATAAAACGCACGGTGTTGGGTCGTTTGTTCATAAACGCGGGG
TTCGGTCCCAGGGCTGGCACTCTGTCGATACCCCACCGAGACCCCATTGGGGCCAATACGCCCGCGTTTC
TTCCTTTTCCCCACCCCACCCCCCAAGTTCGGGTGAAGGCCCAGGGCTCGCAGCCAACGTCGGGGCGGCA
GGCCCTGCCATAGCCTCAGGTTACTCATATATACTTTAGATTGATTTAAAACTTCATTTTTAATTTAAAA
GGATCTAGGTGAAGATCCTTTTTGATAATCTCATGACCAAAATCCCTTAACGTGAGTTTTCGTTCCACTG
AGCGTCAGACCCCGTAGAAAAGATCAAAGGATCTTCTTGAGATCCTTTTTTTCTGCGCGTAATCTGCTGC
TTGCAAACAAAAAAACCACCGCTACCAGCGGTGGTTTGTTTGCCGGATCAAGAGCTACCAACTCTTTTTC
CGAAGGTAACTGGCTTCAGCAGAGCGCAGATACCAAATACTGTTCTTCTAGTGTAGCCGTAGTTAGGCCA
CCACTTCAAGAACTCTGTAGCACCGCCTACATACCTCGCTCTGCTAATCCTGTTACCAGTGGCTGCTGCC
AGTGGCGATAAGTCGTGTCTTACCGGGTTGGACTCAAGACGATAGTTACCGGATAAGGCGCAGCGGTCGG
GCTGAACGGGGGGTTCGTGCACACAGCCCAGCTTGGAGCGAACGACCTACACCGAACTGAGATACCTACA
GCGTGAGCTATGAGAAAGCGCCACGCTTCCCGAAGGGAGAAAGGCGGACAGGTATCCGGTAAGCGGCAGG
GTCGGAACAGGAGAGCGCACGAGGGAGCTTCCAGGGGGAAACGCCTGGTATCTTTATAGTCCTGTCGGGT
TTCGCCACCTCTGACTTGAGCGTCGATTTTTGTGATGCTCGTCAGGGGGGCGGAGCCTATGGAAAAACGC
CAGCAACGCGGCCTTTTTACGGTTCCTGGCCTTTTGCTGGCCTTTTGCTCACATGTTCTTTCCTGCGTTA
TCCCCTGATTCTGTGGATAACCGTATTACCGCCATGCATTAGTTATTAATAGTAATCAATTACGGGGTCA
TTAGTTCATAGCCCATATATGGAGTTCCG
Features (pLannotate 1.2.2; 15 found; start..end, strand, type, name):
      1..304     +  enhancer       CMV enhancer: human cytomegalovirus immediate early enhancer
    305..508     +  promoter       CMV promoter: human cytomegalovirus (CMV) immediate early promoter
    553..1270    +  CDS            mGold (fragment): photostable derivative of mVenus (Lee et al., 2020) mammalian codon-optimized
   1327..2676    +  CDS            TBA1B_BOVIN: Experimental evidence at protein level: Swiss-Prot protein existence level 1. Tubulin is the major constituent of microtubules. It binds two moles of GTP, one at an exchangeable site on the beta chain and one at a non-exchangeable site on the alpha chain. From Bos taurus (Bovine).
   2702..2786    +  CDS            large T antigen (fragment): large T antigen from SV40 (simian virus 40)
   2809..2930    +  polyA_signal   SV40 poly(A) signal: SV40 polyadenylation signal
   2964..3392    -  rep_origin     f1 ori (sequence partly withheld): f1 bacteriophage origin of replication; arrow indicates direction of (+) strand synthesis
   3419..3523    +  promoter       AmpR promoter: bla
   3525..3882    +  promoter       SV40 promoter: SV40 enhancer and early promoter
   3917..4711    +  CDS            NeoR/KanR: aminoglycoside phosphotransferase from Tn5; aph(3')-II (or nptII); confers resistance to neomycin, kanamycin, and G418 (Geneticin®)
   4732..4884    +  CDS            ble (fragment): BLE_KLEPN - Experimental evidence at protein level: Swiss-Prot protein existence level 1. Binding protein with a strong affinity to the bleomycin family of antibiotics. Binds to CL990; an antimitotic-antibiotic compound. From Klebsiella pneumoniae.
   4943..4990    +  polyA_signal   HSV TK poly(A) signal: herpes simplex virus thymidine kinase polyadenylation signal (Cole and Stacy, 1985)
   5081..5097    -  polyA_signal   bGH poly(A) signal (fragment): bovine growth hormone polyadenylation signal
   5319..5907    +  rep_origin     ori: high-copy-number ColE1/pMB1/pBR322/pUC origin of replication
   6022..6081    +  enhancer       CMV enhancer (fragment): human cytomegalovirus immediate early enhancer
