[The description below was written by a language model from this plasmid's Addgene catalogue record and pLannotate feature annotations shown in this document.]
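Description:
pCMV-mGold2s-Tubulin-C-18 is a mammalian expression plasmid of about 6.1 kb, built on a pCMV backbone, for labelling microtubules in living or fixed mammalian cells with the yellow fluorescent protein mGold2s. The human cytomegalovirus immediate-early enhancer and promoter drive a single fusion open reading frame. mGold2s sits at the N terminus, and the annotation software recognises it as a partial match to its relative mGold, a photostable mVenus derivative. A short linker follows, with the gap between the annotated coding regions consistent with the "18" in the name. The fusion ends with alpha-tubulin, which the catalogue lists as human TUBA1B. The feature table labels this region by its match to the bovine TBA1B protein, which most likely reflects the strong conservation of alpha-tubulin rather than a different species of origin. Transcripts terminate at an SV40 polyadenylation signal, and the small large T antigen fragment annotated just upstream is probably part of that SV40-derived region rather than an expressed element.

The plasmid is propagated in E. coli at high copy through a ColE1/pUC-type origin, and an f1 origin is also present. Selection relies on a dual-purpose NeoR/KanR cassette. A bacterial bla-type promoter and the SV40 early promoter sit in tandem upstream of the Tn5 aminoglycoside phosphotransferase gene, which ends with an HSV TK polyadenylation signal. This arrangement gives kanamycin resistance in bacteria and could allow G418 selection of stably transfected mammalian cells. The short ble and bGH poly(A) fragments appear to be residual backbone sequence. The construct belongs to a set of subcellular localisation fusions used to show the brightness and photostability of mGold2s during extended imaging, here by incorporating the tagged tubulin into the microtubule cytoskeleton.
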