Addgene plasmid #231771: pCMV-mGold2s-Tubulin-C-18
Purpose: Visualization of tubulin in mammalian cells using mGold2s
Depositing lab: Francois St-Pierre. Depositing organization: Baylor College of Medicine. Publication: Bright and photostable yellow fluorescent proteins for extended imaging. Lee J, Lai S, Yang S, Zhao S, Blanco FA, Lyons AC, Merino-Urteaga R, Ahrens JF, Nguyen NA, Liu H, Liu Z, Lambert GG, Shaner NC, Chen L, Tolias KF, Zhang J, Ha T, St-Pierre F. Nat Commun. 2025 Apr 4;16(1):3241. doi: 10.1038/s41467-025-58223-5. PubMed 40185748.
Backbone
  Vector backbone: pCMV
  Backbone size w/o insert (bp): 3882
  Vector type: Mammalian Expression
Growth in bacteria
  Bacterial resistance: Kanamycin, 50 μg/mL
  Growth temperature: 37°C
  Growth strain: DH5alpha
  Copy number: High Copy
Gene/Insert
  Gene/Insert name: mGold2s-Tubulin-C-18
  Species: H. sapiens (human)
  Entrez Gene: TUBA1B (a.k.a. K-ALPHA-1)
  Promoter: CMV
  Tag / fusion protein: mGold2s (N terminal on insert)
  Cloning method: Unknown
  Sequencing primers: 5′ CMV-F; 3′ SV40pA-R
Terms and licenses: Academic/Nonprofit Terms; Industry Terms: Not Available to Industry
How to cite: pCMV-mGold2s-Tubulin-C-18 was a gift from Francois St-Pierre (Addgene plasmid # 231771 ; http://n2t.net/addgene:231771 ; RRID:Addgene_231771)
